Addgene plasmid #234826: pDY1330 STITCHR pCMV-nCas9-XTEN-v170_R2Tocc
Purpose: STITCHR R2Tocc editor
Depositing lab: Omar Abudayyeh & Jonathan Gootenberg. Publication: Reprogramming site-specific retrotransposon activity to new DNA sites. Fell CW, Villiger L, Lim J, Hiraizumi M, Tagliaferri D, Yarnall MTN, Lee A, Jiang K, Kayabolen A, Krajeski RN, Schmitt-Ulms C, Ramani H, Yousef SM, Roberts N, Vakulskas CA, Nishimasu H, Abudayyeh OO, Gootenberg JS. Nature. 2025 Apr 9. doi: 10.1038/s41586-025-08877-4. PubMed 40205048.
Backbone
  Vector backbone: pCMV-PE2 (Plasmid #132775)
  Vector type: CRISPR
Growth in bacteria
  Bacterial resistance: Ampicillin, 100 μg/mL
  Growth temperature: 37°C
  Growth strain: NEB Stable
  Copy number: Unknown
Gene/Insert
  Gene/Insert name: nCas9h840a-xten-R2Tocc
Terms and licenses: Academic/Nonprofit Terms; Industry Terms: Not Available to Industry
How to cite: pDY1330 STITCHR pCMV-nCas9-XTEN-v170_R2Tocc was a gift from Omar Abudayyeh & Jonathan Gootenberg (Addgene plasmid # 234826 ; http://n2t.net/addgene:234826 ; RRID:Addgene_234826)
