[The description below was written by a language model from this plasmid's Addgene catalogue record and pLannotate feature annotations shown in this document.]
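Description:
pDY1330 STITCHR pCMV-nCas9-XTEN-v170_R2Tocc is an 11.4 kb mammalian expression plasmid of the CRISPR class, built on the pCMV-PE2 prime-editor backbone. It encodes the protein component of the STITCHR editing system. It is propagated in E. coli through a high-copy ColE1/pUC-type origin and selected with ampicillin via the β-lactamase gene and its native promoter. The remaining bacterial annotations (a bom fragment, lac promoter/operator, CAP site, and fragments of lacI and the SV40 promoter) are backbone remnants with no apparent role in the payload.

The expression cassette is driven by the human CMV immediate-early enhancer and promoter and terminated by the bovine growth hormone polyadenylation signal. A T7 promoter sits just upstream of the coding region and could in principle support in vitro transcription. The insert is recorded as nCas9h840a-xten-R2Tocc: a Streptococcus pyogenes Cas9 H840A nickase joined through a flexible XTEN linker to R2Tocc, an R2-family site-specific retrotransposon protein. The "v170" in the name presumably marks a particular variant, which the record does not define. The automated annotation identifies only the Cas9 portion, split into N- and C-terminal matches. The roughly 3.8 kb between the end of Cas9 and the poly(A) signal is unannotated and presumably holds the linker and the R2Tocc coding sequence. Nuclear localization signals or other tags are not listed.

The stated purpose is simply "STITCHR R2Tocc editor", and the associated work concerns reprogramming site-specific retrotransposon activity to new DNA sites. In this design the nickase would direct the fused R2 enzyme to a guide-specified locus. No guide RNA cassette or template payload is annotated here, so these would presumably be supplied separately.
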