Features (pLannotate 1.2.2; 15 found; start..end, strand, type, name):
     69..113     -  misc_feature   bom (fragment): basis of mobility region from pBR322
    268..647     +  enhancer       CMV enhancer: human cytomegalovirus immediate early enhancer
    648..851     +  promoter       CMV promoter: human cytomegalovirus (CMV) immediate early promoter
    893..911     +  promoter       T7 promoter: promoter for bacteriophage T7 RNA polymerase
   1045..2646    +  CDS            Cas9(N): N-terminal portion of Streptococcus pyogenes Cas9 (Zetsche et al., 2015)
   2647..5141    +  CDS            Cas9(C) (fragment): C-terminal portion of Streptococcus pyogenes Cas9 (Zetsche et al., 2015)
   8950..9174    +  polyA_signal   bGH poly(A) signal: bovine growth hormone polyadenylation signal
   9178..9199    +  promoter       SV40 promoter (fragment): SV40 enhancer and early promoter
   9267..9289    -  protein_bind   lac operator (fragment): The lac repressor binds to the lac operator to inhibit transcription in E. coli. This inhibition can be relieved by adding lactose or isopropyl-β-D-thiogalactopyranoside (IPTG). lac repressor encoded by lacI
   9293..9323    -  promoter       lac promoter: promoter for the E. coli lac operon
   9338..9359    -  protein_bind   CAP binding site: CAP binding activates transcription in the presence of cAMP. E. coli catabolite activator protein
   9372..9464    -  CDS            lacI (fragment): lac repressor; lacI; The lac repressor binds to the lac operator to inhibit transcription in E. coli. This inhibition can be relieved by adding lactose or isopropyl-β-D-thiogalactopyranoside (IPTG).
   9647..10235   -  rep_origin     ori: high-copy-number ColE1/pMB1/pBR322/pUC origin of replication
  10406..11266   -  CDS            AmpR: β-lactamase; bla; confers resistance to ampicillin, carbenicillin, and related antibiotics
  11267..11371   -  promoter       AmpR promoter: bla
>Addgene plasmid #234826 | pDY1330 STITCHR pCMV-nCas9-XTEN-v170_R2Tocc | addgene full sequence | sequence record 466448 | Addgene NGS Result
CATTTCCCCGAAAAGTGCCACCTGACGTCGACGGATCGGGAGATCGATCTCCCGATCCCCTAGGGTCTAC
TCTCAGTACAATCTGCTCTGATGCCGCATAGTTAAGCCAGTATCTGCTCCCTGCTTGTGTGTTGGAGGTC
GCTGAGTAGTGCGCGAGCAAAATTTAAGCTACAACAAGGCAAGGCTTGACCGACAATTGCATGAAGAATC
TGCTTAGGGTTAGGCGTTTTGCGCTGCTTCGCGATGTACGGGCCAGATATACGCGTTGACATTGATTATT
GACTAGTTATTAATAGTAATCAATTACGGGGTCATTAGTTCATAGCCCATATATGGAGTTCCGCGTTACA
TAACTTACGGTAAATGGCCCGCCTGGCTGACCGCCCAACGACCCCCGCCCATTGACGTCAATAATGACGT
ATGTTCCCATAGTAACGCCAATAGGGACTTTCCATTGACGTCAATGGGTGGAGTATTTACGGTAAACTGC
CCACTTGGCAGTACATCAAGTGTATCATATGCCAAGTACGCCCCCTATTGACGTCAATGACGGTAAATGG
CCCGCCTGGCATTATGCCCAGTACATGACCTTATGGGACTTTCCTACTTGGCAGTACATCTACGTATTAG
TCATCGCTATTACCATGGTGATGCGGTTTTGGCAGTACATCAATGGGCGTGGATAGCGGTTTGACTCACG
GGGATTTCCAAGTCTCCACCCCATTGACGTCAATGGGAGTTTGTTTTGGCACCAAAATCAACGGGACTTT
CCAAAATGTCGTAACAACTCCGCCCCATTGACGCAAATGGGCGGTAGGCGTGTACGGTGGGAGGTCTATA
TAAGCAGAGCTGGTTTAGTGAACCGTCAGATCCGCTAGAGATCCGCGGCCGCTAATACGACTCACTATAG
GGAGAGCCGCCACCATGAAACGGACAGCCGACGGAAGCGAGTTCGAGTCACCAAAGAAGAAGCGGAAAGT
CTCTGGGGGAAGCCCCGCAGCGAAGCGAGTGAAGTTGGACTCAGGAGGATCTAGCGGAGGGAGCGACAAG
AAGTACAGCATCGGCCTGGACATCGGCACCAACTCTGTGGGCTGGGCCGTGATCACCGACGAGTACAAGG
TGCCCAGCAAGAAATTCAAGGTGCTGGGCAACACCGACCGGCACAGCATCAAGAAGAACCTGATCGGAGC
CCTGCTGTTCGACAGCGGCGAAACAGCCGAGGCCACCCGGCTGAAGAGAACCGCCAGAAGAAGATACACC
AGACGGAAGAACCGGATCTGCTATCTGCAAGAGATCTTCAGCAACGAGATGGCCAAGGTGGACGACAGCT
TCTTCCACAGACTGGAAGAGTCCTTCCTGGTGGAAGAGGATAAGAAGCACGAGCGGCACCCCATCTTCGG
CAACATCGTGGACGAGGTGGCCTACCACGAGAAGTACCCCACCATCTACCACCTGAGAAAGAAACTGGTG
GACAGCACCGACAAGGCCGACCTGCGGCTGATCTATCTGGCCCTGGCCCACATGATCAAGTTCCGGGGCC
ACTTCCTGATCGAGGGCGACCTGAACCCCGACAACAGCGACGTGGACAAGCTGTTCATCCAGCTGGTGCA
GACCTACAACCAGCTGTTCGAGGAAAACCCCATCAACGCCAGCGGCGTGGACGCCAAGGCCATCCTGTCT
GCCAGACTGAGCAAGAGCAGACGGCTGGAAAATCTGATCGCCCAGCTGCCCGGCGAGAAGAAGAATGGCC
TGTTCGGAAACCTGATTGCCCTGAGCCTGGGCCTGACCCCCAACTTCAAGAGCAACTTCGACCTGGCCGA
GGATGCCAAACTGCAGCTGAGCAAGGACACCTACGACGACGACCTGGACAACCTGCTGGCCCAGATCGGC
GACCAGTACGCCGACCTGTTTCTGGCCGCCAAGAACCTGTCCGACGCCATCCTGCTGAGCGACATCCTGA
GAGTGAACACCGAGATCACCAAGGCCCCCCTGAGCGCCTCTATGATCAAGAGATACGACGAGCACCACCA
GGACCTGACCCTGCTGAAAGCTCTCGTGCGGCAGCAGCTGCCTGAGAAGTACAAAGAGATTTTCTTCGAC
CAGAGCAAGAACGGCTACGCCGGCTACATTGACGGCGGAGCCAGCCAGGAAGAGTTCTACAAGTTCATCA
AGCCCATCCTGGAAAAGATGGACGGCACCGAGGAACTGCTCGTGAAGCTGAACAGAGAGGACCTGCTGCG
GAAGCAGCGGACCTTCGACAACGGCAGCATCCCCCACCAGATCCACCTGGGAGAGCTGCACGCCATTCTG
CGGCGGCAGGAAGATTTTTACCCATTCCTGAAGGACAACCGGGAAAAGATCGAGAAGATCCTGACCTTCC
GCATCCCCTACTACGTGGGCCCTCTGGCCAGGGGAAACAGCAGATTCGCCTGGATGACCAGAAAGAGCGA
GGAAACCATCACCCCCTGGAACTTCGAGGAAGTGGTGGACAAGGGCGCTTCCGCCCAGAGCTTCATCGAG
CGGATGACCAACTTCGATAAGAACCTGCCCAACGAGAAGGTGCTGCCCAAGCACAGCCTGCTGTACGAGT
ACTTCACCGTGTATAACGAGCTGACCAAAGTGAAATACGTGACCGAGGGAATGAGAAAGCCCGCCTTCCT
GAGCGGCGAGCAGAAAAAGGCCATCGTGGACCTGCTGTTCAAGACCAACCGGAAAGTGACCGTGAAGCAG
CTGAAAGAGGACTACTTCAAGAAAATCGAGTGCTTCGACTCCGTGGAAATCTCCGGCGTGGAAGATCGGT
TCAACGCCTCCCTGGGCACATACCACGATCTGCTGAAAATTATCAAGGACAAGGACTTCCTGGACAATGA
GGAAAACGAGGACATTCTGGAAGATATCGTGCTGACCCTGACACTGTTTGAGGACAGAGAGATGATCGAG
GAACGGCTGAAAACCTATGCCCACCTGTTCGACGACAAAGTGATGAAGCAGCTGAAGCGGCGGAGATACA
CCGGCTGGGGCAGGCTGAGCCGGAAGCTGATCAACGGCATCCGGGACAAGCAGTCCGGCAAGACAATCCT
GGATTTCCTGAAGTCCGACGGCTTCGCCAACAGAAACTTCATGCAGCTGATCCACGACGACAGCCTGACC
TTTAAAGAGGACATCCAGAAAGCCCAGGTGTCCGGCCAGGGCGATAGCCTGCACGAGCACATTGCCAATC
TGGCCGGCAGCCCCGCCATTAAGAAGGGCATCCTGCAGACAGTGAAGGTGGTGGACGAGCTCGTGAAAGT
GATGGGCCGGCACAAGCCCGAGAACATCGTGATCGAAATGGCCAGAGAGAACCAGACCACCCAGAAGGGA
CAGAAGAACAGCCGCGAGAGAATGAAGCGGATCGAAGAGGGCATCAAAGAGCTGGGCAGCCAGATCCTGA
AAGAACACCCCGTGGAAAACACCCAGCTGCAGAACGAGAAGCTGTACCTGTACTACCTGCAGAATGGGCG
GGATATGTACGTGGACCAGGAACTGGACATCAACCGGCTGTCCGACTACGATGTGGACGCTATCGTGCCT
CAGAGCTTTCTGAAGGACGACTCCATCGACAACAAGGTGCTGACCAGAAGCGACAAGAACCGGGGCAAGA
GCGACAACGTGCCCTCCGAAGAGGTCGTGAAGAAGATGAAGAACTACTGGCGGCAGCTGCTGAACGCCAA
GCTGATTACCCAGAGAAAGTTCGACAATCTGACCAAGGCCGAGAGAGGCGGCCTGAGCGAACTGGATAAG
GCCGGCTTCATCAAGAGACAGCTGGTGGAAACCCGGCAGATCACAAAGCACGTGGCACAGATCCTGGACT
CCCGGATGAACACTAAGTACGACGAGAATGACAAGCTGATCCGGGAAGTGAAAGTGATCACCCTGAAGTC
CAAGCTGGTGTCCGATTTCCGGAAGGATTTCCAGTTTTACAAAGTGCGCGAGATCAACAACTACCACCAC
GCCCACGACGCCTACCTGAACGCCGTCGTGGGAACCGCCCTGATCAAAAAGTACCCTAAGCTGGAAAGCG
AGTTCGTGTACGGCGACTACAAGGTGTACGACGTGCGGAAGATGATCGCCAAGAGCGAGCAGGAAATCGG
CAAGGCTACCGCCAAGTACTTCTTCTACAGCAACATCATGAACTTTTTCAAGACCGAGATTACCCTGGCC
AACGGCGAGATCCGGAAGCGGCCTCTGATCGAGACAAACGGCGAAACCGGGGAGATCGTGTGGGATAAGG
GCCGGGATTTTGCCACCGTGCGGAAAGTGCTGAGCATGCCCCAAGTGAATATCGTGAAAAAGACCGAGGT
GCAGACAGGCGGCTTCAGCAAAGAGTCTATCCTGCCCAAGAGGAACAGCGATAAGCTGATCGCCAGAAAG
AAGGACTGGGACCCTAAGAAGTACGGCGGCTTCGACAGCCCCACCGTGGCCTATTCTGTGCTGGTGGTGG
CCAAAGTGGAAAAGGGCAAGTCCAAGAAACTGAAGAGTGTGAAAGAGCTGCTGGGGATCACCATCATGGA
AAGAAGCAGCTTCGAGAAGAATCCCATCGACTTTCTGGAAGCCAAGGGCTACAAAGAAGTGAAAAAGGAC
CTGATCATCAAGCTGCCTAAGTACTCCCTGTTCGAGCTGGAAAACGGCCGGAAGAGAATGCTGGCCTCTG
CCGGCGAACTGCAGAAGGGAAACGAACTGGCCCTGCCCTCCAAATATGTGAACTTCCTGTACCTGGCCAG
CCACTATGAGAAGCTGAAGGGCTCCCCCGAGGATAATGAGCAGAAACAGCTGTTTGTGGAACAGCACAAG
CACTACCTGGACGAGATCATCGAGCAGATCAGCGAGTTCTCCAAGAGAGTGATCCTGGCCGACGCTAATC
TGGACAAAGTGCTGTCCGCCTACAACAAGCACCGGGATAAGCCCATCAGAGAGCAGGCCGAGAATATCAT
CCACCTGTTTACCCTGACCAATCTGGGAGCCCCTGCCGCCTTCAAGTACTTTGACACCACCATCGACCGG
AAGAGGTACACCAGCACCAAAGAGGTGCTGGACGCCACCCTGATCCACCAGAGCATCACCGGCCTGTACG
AGACACGGATCGACCTGTCTCAGCTGGGAGGTGACTCTGGAGGATCCAGCGGATCCCCCAAGAAAAAGCG
CAAGGTATCTGGAGGATCCGAGACTCCCGGAACTTCCGAATCTGCCACCCCCGAGTCCTCTGGAAGCGAG
ACCCCAGGCACATCCGAAAGCGCCACGCCAGAAAGCAGCGGCGGCTCGGTGAAAGTGACCGTGCCTGATA
AAAATCCGCCATGCCCATGTTGTTCTACTAGACTGAACAGCGTCCTCGCACTTATCGACCACTTGAAGGG
TAGCCATGGGAAGCGTAGGGTGTGTTTTAGATGTGCGAAATGTGGTCGGGAAAACTTTAATCACCATAGT
ACTGTGTGTCACTTTGCCAAGTGTAAGGGGCCTTCTGAGGAGAAGCCTCCTGTAGGCGAGTGGATCTGTG
AAGTGTGCGGCAGGGATTTCACCACCAAAATAGGTCTCGGACAGCACAAAAGACTGGCTCACCCGATGGT
GAGGAACCAGGAGCGGATTGATGCAAGCCAGCCTAAGGAGACATCAAATCGCGGCGCTCACAAGAAATGC
TGGACAAAGGAAGAAGAAGAGCTGCTTGCTAGACTTGAGGTGCAGTTTGAGGGGCACAAGAACATTAATA
AGCTCATCGCTGAACACATTACAACCAAGACTAACAAGCAGATCAGTGACAAGCGACGCCAAATGACCCG
GAAGGATAAGGGAGAAGGCGGAGCGGCAGGCAAGCTGGGACCTGACACTGGGAGGGGCAACCACTCACAG
GCCAAAGTGGGAAATAACGGTCTCGGAGGCAATCAGCTGCCCGGTGGACCTGCTGCCACTAAGGACAAGG
CTGGCTGCCATTTAGATAAGGAGGAGGGGAATCGAATTGCGATTTCACAGCAGAAGAAAGGCCGATTACA
GGGACGCTATCACAAAGAAATCAAACGACGGCTCGAAGAGGGCGTGATCAATACGTTCACCAAGGCTTTC
AAGCAGCTCCTGGAATGCCAGGAAGTACAGCCCTTGATAAACAAGACTGCACAGGACTGTTTTGGGTTAC
TGGAAAGCGCATGTCACATCCGCACCGCACTGAGGGGGAAGAACAAGAAAGAAACCCAAGAAAAGCCTAC
CGGGGGCCAGTGTCTGAAGTGGATGAAAAAGCGCGCCGTGAAAAAGGGCAACTATTTGCGGTTTCAGCGG
TTGTTTCACCTTGATAGGGGCAAGCTGGCGCGGATCATCCTTGACGATATTGAGTGTCTGTCATGTGATA
TCGCGCCAAGCGAGATCTACAGCGTGTTCAAGGCTAGATGGGAGACCCCCGGACAGTTTGCTGGTTTGGG
CAATTTCAAGTCTACCGGAAAGGCTGACAATAAGGCTTTTTCCGATCTGATCACTGCTAAGGAGATCAAG
AAGAATGTACAGGAGATGAGCAAGGGGAGTGCTCCGGGTCCAGATGGTATCGCCATAGGAGACATTAAGG
GAATGGACCCAGGCTACTCACGCACTGCAGAGCTGTTTAATCTGTGGTTAACCTCTGGTGAGATACCCGA
CATGGTTAGAGGGTGCAGGACCGTCCTGATTCCTAAAAGTACCCAGCCAGAACGCCTCAAGGATATTAAC
AATTGGAGACCCATTACAATCGGGTCTATACTCCTGAGACTTTTTTCTCGCATCATTACCGCTCGGATGA
CAAAGGCGTGTCCCTTGAACCCTAGACAGAGGGGGTTCATCAGAGCAGCCGGATGTTCAGAAAACCTGAA
GCTGTTGCAGACGATTATTAGGACGGCGAAGTCCGAGCACAGGCCACTCGGCGTAGTATTTGTTGATATC
GCAAAGGCGTTTGATACCGTGAGCCATCAACATATTCTTCATGTGCTTCAGCAGAGAGGGGTAGACCCCC
ACATTATAGGCTTGGTTAGTAACATGTACAAGGATATATCCACGTTCGTAACTACTAAGAAAGACACCCA
CACAGACAAAATCCAGATACGCGTAGGTGTTAAGCAAGGCGACCCTTTATCTCCGTTACTGTTTAACCTG
GCAATGGACCCCCTCTTGTGCAAATTAGAGGAGAGTGGCAACGGGTTCCACAGGGGCGGACATACGATCA
CTGCTATGGCTTTTGCTGATGACCTGGTCCTCCTTAGTGACTCTTGGGAGAACATGGAGAAAAATATTGA
GATCTTGGAAGCCTTTTGTGATCTCACTGGTCTGAAAACTCAGGGGCAAAAGTGTCATGGATTCTATATC
AAGCCTACTAAAGATTCTTATACAGTGAACAACTGTGCGGCTTGGACCATTTACGGTACCCCACTGAATA
TGATCAATCCTGGCGATTCCGAGAAATACCTGGGCCTGCAAATCGACCCTTGGACCGGCATTGCCAGGAG
CAACATCAGCTCTAAACTCGATAGCTGGCTGGAGCGGATTAATCAGGCTCCACTTAAGCCCCTCCAAAAG
CTGGACATCCTGAAGACTTACACAATCCCTCGGCTGACCTATATGGTTGATCACAGCGAGATGAAGGCTG
GGGCACTCGAGGCTCTGGACTTGCAGATTAGATCAGCTGTGAAAGACTGGCTCCATCTTCCATCATGTAC
ATGCGATGCAATCCTGTACGTGAGCACCAAAGATGGCGGTCTGGGAGTGACTAAATTGGCCGGGCTCATT
CCTTCTATCCAGGCACGTAGGCTGCACAGGATTGCTCAGAGCCCAGACGAAACGATGAAGGCGTTCCTCG
ACAAGGAGCAGATGGAAAAACAGTACGCTAAATTGTGGGTTCAGGCAGGGGGGAAACGTGAGAAAATACC
TTCAATCTGGGATGCACTGCCAACCCCCGTCTTGCTGACAACCTCCGATACACTTTCCGAGTGGGAAGCC
CCTAATCCCAAAAGTAAGTATCCACGCCCGTGCAATTGGCGCCGCAAAGAGTTTGAAAAGTGGACAAAGC
TCCAGTGTCAGGGTAGAGGTATCCAGAATTTTAAAGGGGACGTCATCAGCAATAATTGGATTCAGAACTA
TCGCAGGATCCCACATCGCAAGCTCCTCACAGCCGTGCAGCTCCGCGCCAACGTCTACCCAACTAGGGAA
TTTTTGGGCCGGGGCAGGGGTGATGACTGTGTGAAGTTTTGCCGACACTGTGAAGTGGACCTGGAGACTT
GTGGCCATATCATATCATACTGTCCAGTGACAAAAGAGGCCCGAATTAAGCGGCATAATAGAATTTGCGA
ACGGCTGATTGAAGAAGCCGAGAAAAAGGACTGGGTGGTCTTTAAAGAACCTCACATTAGGGATGCAGTC
AAGGAACTCTTTAAGCCCGACCTGATATTTGTTAAAGAGGACAGAGCTCTGGTGGTTGACGTTACCGTAC
GTTTCGAAGCCACAACCACTAGCCTCGAAGAAGCCGCGATCGAAAAGGTGGATAAATACAAAAGGCTGGA
AACAGAAGTCCGCTCCCTGACAAATGCCAAGGACGTTCTCTTCATGGGGTTTCCTCTTGGTGCGCGGGGG
AAGTGGTACCAGGGTAACTTTAAACTCCTCGACATGCTGGGCCTTAGCGAGTCTAGACAAGTGACCGTTG
CCAAGACCCTGAGTACCGATGCCCTGATTTCATCCGTTGATATCGTACACATGTTTGCCTCAAAGGCACG
GAAGATGAATCTCGTAACAGTGTCTGGCGGCTCAAAAAGAACCGCCGACGGCAGCGAATTCGAGCCCAAG
AAGAAGAGGAAAGTCAGCGGGGGGTCTGGTGGATCTGGAGGACCCGCGGCTAAGAGGGTGAAGCTTGACG
GTGGATAACCGGTCATCATCACCATCACCATTGAGTTTAAACCCGCTGATCAGCCTCGACTGTGCCTTCT
AGTTGCCAGCCATCTGTTGTTTGCCCCTCCCCCGTGCCTTCCTTGACCCTGGAAGGTGCCACTCCCACTG
TCCTTTCCTAATAAAATGAGAAAATTGCATCGCATTGTCTGAGTAGGTGTCATTCTATTCTGGGGGGTGG
GGTGGGGCAGGACAGCAAGGGGGAGGATTGGGAAGACAATAGCAGGCATGCTGGGGATGCGGTGGGCTCT
ATGGCTTCTGAGGCGGAAAGAACCAGCTGGGGCTCGATACCGTCGACCTCTAGCTAGAGCTTGGCGTAAT
CATGGTCATAGCTGTTTCCTGTGTGAAATTGTTATCCGCTCACAATTCCACACAACATACGAGCCGGAAG
CATAAAGTGTAAAGCCTAGGGTGCCTAATGAGTGAGCTAACTCACATTAATTGCGTTGCGCTCACTGCCC
GCTTTCCAGTCGGGAAACCTGTCGTGCCAGCTGCATTAATGAATCGGCCAACGCGCGGGGAGAGGCGGTT
TGCGTATTGGGCGCTCTTCCGCTTCCTCGCTCACTGACTCGCTGCGCTCGGTCGTTCGGCTGCGGCGAGC
GGTATCAGCTCACTCAAAGGCGGTAATACGGTTATCCACAGAATCAGGGGATAACGCAGGAAAGAACATG
TGAGCAAAAGGCCAGCAAAAGGCCAGGAACCGTAAAAAGGCCGCGTTGCTGGCGTTTTTCCATAGGCTCC
GCCCCCCTGACGAGCATCACAAAAATCGACGCTCAAGTCAGAGGTGGCGAAACCCGACAGGACTATAAAG
ATACCAGGCGTTTCCCCCTGGAAGCTCCCTCGTGCGCTCTCCTGTTCCGACCCTGCCGCTTACCGGATAC
CTGTCCGCCTTTCTCCCTTCGGGAAGCGTGGCGCTTTCTCATAGCTCACGCTGTAGGTATCTCAGTTCGG
TGTAGGTCGTTCGCTCCAAGCTGGGCTGTGTGCACGAACCCCCCGTTCAGCCCGACCGCTGCGCCTTATC
CGGTAACTATCGTCTTGAGTCCAACCCGGTAAGACACGACTTATCGCCACTGGCAGCAGCCACTGGTAAC
AGGATTAGCAGAGCGAGGTATGTAGGCGGTGCTACAGAGTTCTTGAAGTGGTGGCCTAACTACGGCTACA
CTAGAAGAACAGTATTTGGTATCTGCGCTCTGCTGAAGCCAGTTACCTTCGGAAAAAGAGTTGGTAGCTC
TTGATCCGGCAAACAAACCACCGCTGGTAGCGGTGGTTTTTTTGTTTGCAAGCAGCAGATTACGCGCAGA
AAAAAAGGATCTCAAGAAGATCCTTTGATCTTTTCTACGGGGTCTGACACTCAGTGGAACGAAAACTCAC
GTTAAGGGATTTTGGTCATGAGATTATCAAAAAGGATCTTCACCTAGATCCTTTTAAATTAAAAATGAAG
TTTTAAATCAATCTAAAGTATATATGAGTAAACTTGGTCTGACAGTTACCAATGCTTAATCAGTGAGGCA
CCTATCTCAGCGATCTGTCTATTTCGTTCATCCATAGTTGCCTGACTCCCCGTCGTGTAGATAACTACGA
TACGGGAGGGCTTACCATCTGGCCCCAGTGCTGCAATGATACCGCGAGACCCACGCTCACCGGCTCCAGA
TTTATCAGCAATAAACCAGCCAGCCGGAAGGGCCGAGCGCAGAAGTGGTCCTGCAACTTTATCCGCCTCC
ATCCAGTCTATTAATTGTTGCCGGGAAGCTAGAGTAAGTAGTTCGCCAGTTAATAGTTTGCGCAACGTTG
TTGCCATTGCTACAGGCATCGTGGTGTCACGCTCGTCGTTTGGTATGGCTTCATTCAGCTCCGGTTCCCA
ACGATCAAGGCGAGTTACATGATCCCCCATGTTGTGCAAAAAAGCGGTTAGCTCCTTCGGTCCTCCGATC
GTTGTCAGAAGTAAGTTGGCCGCAGTGTTATCACTCATGGTTATGGCAGCACTGCATAATTCTCTTACTG
TCATGCCATCCGTAAGATGCTTTTCTGTGACTGGTGAGTACTCAACCAAGTCATTCTGAGAATAGTGTAT
GCGGCGACCGAGTTGCTCTTGCCCGGCGTCAATACGGGATAATACCGCGCCACATAGCAGAACTTTAAAA
GTGCTCATCATTGGAAAACGTTCTTCGGGGCGAAAACTCTCAAGGATCTTACCGCTGTTGAGATCCAGTT
CGATGTAACCCACTCGTGCACCCAACTGATCTTCAGCATCTTTTACTTTCACCAGCGTTTCTGGGTGAGC
AAAAACAGGAAGGCAAAATGCCGCAAAAAAGGGAATAAGGGCGACACGGAAATGTTGAATACTCATACTC
TTCCTTTTTCAATATTATTGAAGCATTTATCAGGGTTATTGTCTCATGAGCGGATACATATTTGAATGTA
TTTAGAAAAATAAACAAATAGGGGTTCCGCGCA
